Addgene plasmid #130795: pMSCVbsd-PPARD-L429A
Purpose: Vector encoding PPARD cDNA for retroviral transduction
Depositing lab: Till Adhikary. Depositing organization: Philipps-Universitaet Marburg. Publication: PPARbeta/delta recruits NCOR and regulates transcription reinitiation of ANGPTL4. Legrand N, Bretscher CL, Zielke S, Wilke B, Daude M, Fritz B, Diederich WE, Adhikary T. Nucleic Acids Res. 2019 Oct 10;47(18):9573-9591. doi: 10.1093/nar/gkz685. PubMed 31428774.
Backbone
  Vector backbone: pMSCVbsd
  Vector type: Retroviral
  Selectable markers: Blasticidin
Growth in bacteria
  Bacterial resistance: Ampicillin, 100 μg/mL
  Growth temperature: 37°C
  Growth strain: NEB Stable
  Copy number: High Copy
Gene/Insert
  Gene/Insert name: PPARD L429A
  Species: H. sapiens (human)
  Mutation: L429A
  Entrez Gene: PPARD (a.k.a. FAAR, NR1C2, NUC1, NUCI, NUCII, PPARB)
  Cloning method: Restriction Enzyme; 5′ cloning site BglII (destroyed during cloning); 3′ cloning site XhoI (not destroyed)
  Sequencing primers: 5′ pMSCVseqfw (CCCTTGAACCTCCTCGTTCGACC); 3′ pMSCVseqrv (GAGACGTGCTACTTCCATTTGTC)
Terms and licenses: Academic/Nonprofit Terms; Industry Terms: Not Available to Industry
Depositor comments: Generated by PCR mutagenesis. Please visit https://www.biorxiv.org/content/10.1101/525576v2 for BioRxiv preprint.
How to cite: pMSCVbsd-PPARD-L429A was a gift from Till Adhikary (Addgene plasmid # 130795 ; http://n2t.net/addgene:130795 ; RRID:Addgene_130795)
