[The description below was written by a language model from this plasmid's Addgene catalogue record and pLannotate feature annotations shown in this document.]
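Description:
pMSCVbsd-PPARD-L429A is a gammaretroviral expression vector of 7,334 nt built on the pMSCVbsd backbone, a murine stem cell virus-type transfer plasmid used to deliver cDNAs into mammalian cells by retroviral transduction. In bacteria it is maintained through a high-copy ColE1/pUC-type origin and selected with ampicillin via the β-lactamase gene. The rest of the bacterial backbone contains only non-functional remnants, including fragments of lacI, lacZα, rop, bom and the tetracycline resistance gene.

The viral portion begins with the 5' LTR from murine embryonic stem cell virus, followed by the MESV Ψ packaging signal and a truncated MMLV gag segment lacking its start codon. Together these allow the genomic RNA to be packaged efficiently when gag, pol and env are supplied in trans by a packaging system. The insert, cloned between a destroyed BglII site and a retained XhoI site, is the human PPARD cDNA encoding the ligand-activated nuclear receptor PPARβ/δ. It carries an L429A point substitution introduced by PCR mutagenesis. No internal promoter lies upstream of the insert, so it is presumably transcribed from the 5' LTR. Downstream, a mouse PGK promoter drives the blasticidin S deaminase gene, allowing blasticidin selection of stably transduced cells. The cassette ends in 3' LTR sequence, which the automated annotation matched in fragments to a ΔU3 self-inactivating LTR; the catalogue entry does not describe the vector as self-inactivating.

The record does not state the functional consequence of L429A. The associated publication concerns NCOR recruitment and transcriptional regulation of ANGPTL4 by PPARβ/δ, which suggests the construct is used for stable expression of this receptor mutant in such studies.
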