Features (pLannotate 1.2.2; 20 found; start..end, strand, type, name):
      1..517     +  LTR            5' LTR: 5' long terminal repeat from murine embryonic stem cell virus
    581..922     +  misc_feature   MESV Ψ: packaging signal of murine embryonic stem cell virus
    989..1405    +  CDS            gag (truncated): truncated Moloney murine leukemia virus (MMLV) gag gene lacking the start codon
   1482..2804    +  CDS            PPARD: PPARD_HUMAN - Also known as NR1C2, PPARB. Experimental evidence at protein level: Swiss-Prot protein existence level 1. Ligand-activated transcription factor. Receptor that binds peroxisome proliferators such as hypolipidemic drugs and fatty acids. Has a preference for poly-unsaturated fatty acids, such as gamma- linoleic acid and eicosapentanoic acid. Once activated by a ligand, the receptor binds to promoter elements of target genes. Regulates the peroxisomal beta-oxidation pathway of fatty acids. Functions as transcription activator for the acyl-CoA oxidase gene. Decreases expression of NPC
   2955..3454    +  promoter       PGK promoter: mouse phosphoglycerate kinase 1 promoter
   3475..3873    +  CDS            BSD: blasticidin S deaminase; Aspergillus terreus BSD; confers resistance to blasticidin
   3918..3952    +  LTR            3' LTR (ΔU3) (fragment): self-inactivating 3' long terminal repeat (LTR) from Moloney murine leukemia virus
   3949..4243    +  LTR            3' LTR (ΔU3) (fragment): self-inactivating 3' long terminal repeat (LTR) from Moloney murine leukemia virus
   4405..4421    -  protein_bind   lac operator: The lac repressor binds to the lac operator to inhibit transcription in E. coli. This inhibition can be relieved by adding lactose or isopropyl-β-D-thiogalactopyranoside (IPTG). lac repressor encoded by lacI
   4429..4459    -  promoter       lac promoter: promoter for the E. coli lac operon
   4474..4495    -  protein_bind   CAP binding site: CAP binding activates transcription in the presence of cAMP. E. coli catabolite activator protein
   4508..4600    -  CDS            lacI (fragment): lac repressor; lacI; The lac repressor binds to the lac operator to inhibit transcription in E. coli. This inhibition can be relieved by adding lactose or isopropyl-β-D-thiogalactopyranoside (IPTG).
   4783..5371    -  rep_origin     ori: high-copy-number ColE1/pMB1/pBR322/pUC origin of replication
   5542..6402    -  CDS            AmpR: β-lactamase; bla; confers resistance to ampicillin, carbenicillin, and related antibiotics
   6403..6507    -  promoter       AmpR promoter: bla
   6602..6637    +  CDS            rop (fragment): Rop protein, which maintains plasmids at low copy number; rop
   6739..6838    +  misc_feature   bom (fragment): basis of mobility region from pBR322
   6844..6993    -  CDS            lacZα (fragment): LacZα fragment of β-galactosidase; lacZ fragment
   6993..7194    -  CDS            TcR (fragment): tetracycline efflux protein; tet; confers resistance to tetracycline
   7195..7293    +  CDS            env (fragment): murine leukemia virus gPr80 envelope polyprotein precursor; env; proteolytically cleaved into gp70SU and p15TM subunits
>Addgene plasmid #130795 | pMSCVbsd-PPARD-L429A | addgene full sequence | sequence record 255580 | Addgene NGS Result
AATGAAAGACCCCACCTGTAGGTTTGGCAAGCTAGCTTAAGTAACGCCATTTTGCAAGGCATGGAAAATA
CATAACTGAGAATAGAGAAGTTCAGATCAAGGTTAGGAACAGAGAGACAGCAGAATATGGGCCAAACAGG
ATATCTGTGGTAAGCAGTTCCTGCCCCGGCTCAGGGCCAAGAACAGATGGTCCCCAGATGCGGTCCCGCC
CTCAGCAGTTTCTAGAGAACCATCAGATGTTTCCAGGGTGCCCCAAGGACCTGAAATGACCCTGTGCCTT
ATTTGAACTAACCAATCAGTTCGCTTCTCGCTTCTGTTCGCGCGCTTCTGCTCCCCGAGCTCAATAAAAG
AGCCCACAACCCCTCACTCGGCGCGCCAGTCCTCCGATAGACTGCGTCGCCCGGGTACCCGTATTCCCAA
TAAAGCCTCTTGCTGTTTGCATCCGAATCGTGGACTCGCTGATCCTTGGGAGGGTCTCCTCAGATTGATT
GACTGCCCACCTCGGGGGTCTTTCATTTGGAGGTTCCACCGAGATTTGGAGACCCCTGCCCAGGGACCAC
CGACCCCCCCGCCGGGAGGTAAGCTGGCCAGCGGTCGTTTCGTGTCTGTCTCTGTCTTTGTGCGTGTTTG
TGCCGGCATCTAATGTTTGCGCCTGCGTCTGTACTAGTTAGCTAACTAGCTCTGTATCTGGCGGACCCGT
GGTGGAACTGACGAGTTCTGAACACCCGGCCGCAACCCTGGGAGACGTCCCAGGGACTTTGGGGGCCGTT
TTTGTGGCCCGACCTGAGGAAGGGAGTCGATGTGGAATCCGACCCCGTCAGGATATGTGGTTCTGGTAGG
AGACGAGAACCTAAAACAGTTCCCGCCTCCGTCTGAATTTTTGCTTTCGGTTTGGAACCGAAGCCGCGCG
TCTTGTCTGCTGCAGCGCTGCAGCATCGTTCTGTGTTGTCTCTGTCTGACTGTGTTTCTGTATTTGTCTG
AAAATTAGGGCCAGACTGTTACCACTCCCTTAAGTTTGACCTTAGGTCACTGGAAAGATGTCGAGCGGAT
CGCTCACAACCAGTCGGTAGATGTCAAGAAGAGACGTTGGGTTACCTTCTGCTCTGCAGAATGGCCAACC
TTTAACGTCGGATGGCCGCGAGACGGCACCTTTAACCGAGACCTCATCACCCAGGTTAAGATCAAGGTCT
TTTCACCTGGCCCGCATGGACACCCAGACCAGGTCCCCTACATCGTGACCTGGGAAGCCTTGGCTTTTGA
CCCCCCTCCCTGGGTCAAGCCCTTTGTACACCCTAAGCCTCCGCCTCCTCTTCCTCCATCCGCCCCGTCT
CTCCCCCTTGAACCTCCTCGTTCGACCCCGCCTCGATCCTCCCTTTATCCAGCCCTCACTCCTTCTCTAG
GCGCCGGAATTAGATCCACTAGTAACGGCCGCCAGTGTGCTGGAATTCGCCCTTAGGTGTGGCGCCGAGG
GGAGATCAGCCATGGAGCAGCCACAGGAGGAAGCCCCTGAGGTCCGGGAAGAGGAGGAGAAAGAGGAAGT
GGCAGAGGCAGAAGGAGCCCCAGAGCTCAATGGGGGACCACAGCATGCACTTCCTTCCAGCAGCTACACA
GACCTCTCCCGGAGCTCCTCGCCACCCTCACTGCTGGACCAACTGCAGATGGGCTGTGACGGGGCCTCAT
GCGGCAGCCTCAACATGGAGTGCCGGGTGTGCGGGGACAAGGCATCGGGCTTCCACTACGGTGTTCATGC
ATGTGAGGGGTGCAAGGGCTTCTTCCGTCGTACGATCCGCATGAAGCTGGAGTACGAGAAGTGTGAGCGC
AGCTGCAAGATTCAGAAGAAGAACCGCAACAAGTGCCAGTACTGCCGCTTCCAGAAGTGCCTGGCACTGG
GCATGTCACACAACGCTATCCGTTTTGGTCGGATGCCGGAGGCTGAGAAGAGGAAGCTGGTGGCAGGGCT
GACTGCAAACGAGGGGAGCCAGTACAACCCACAGGTGGCCGACCTGAAGGCCTTCTCCAAGCACATCTAC
AATGCCTACCTGAAAAACTTCAACATGACCAAAAAGAAGGCCCGCAGCATCCTCACCGGCAAAGCCAGCC
ACACGGCGCCCTTTGTGATCCACGACATCGAGACATTGTGGCAGGCAGAGAAGGGGCTGGTGTGGAAGCA
GTTGGTGAATGGCCTGCCTCCCTACAAGGAGATCAGCGTGCACGTCTTCTACCGCTGCCAGTGCACCACA
GTGGAGACCGTGCGGGAGCTCACTGAGTTCGCCAAGAGCATCCCCAGCTTCAGCAGCCTCTTCCTCAACG
ACCAGGTTACCCTTCTCAAGTATGGCGTGCACGAGGCCATCTTCGCCATGCTGGCCTCTATCGTCAACAA
GGACGGGCTGCTGGTAGCCAACGGCAGTGGCTTTGTCACCCGTGAGTTCCTGCGCAGCCTCCGCAAACCC
TTCAGTGATATCATTGAGCCTAAGTTTGAATTTGCTGTCAAGTTCAACGCCCTGGAACTTGATGACAGTG
ACCTGGCCCTATTCATTGCGGCCATCATTCTGTGTGGAGACCGGCCAGGCCTCATGAACGTTCCACGGGT
GGAGGCTATCCAGGACACCATCCTGCGTGCCCTCGAATTCCACCTGCAGGCCAACCACCCTGATGCCCAG
TACCTCTTCCCCAAGCTGCTGCAGAAGATGGCTGACCTGCGGCAACTGGTCACCGAGCACGCCCAGATGA
TGCAGCGGATCAAGAAGACCGAAACCGAGACCTCGGCCCACCCTCTGCTCCAGGAGATCTACAAGGACAT
GTACTAACGGCGGCACCCAGGCCTCCCTGCAGACTCCAATGGGGCCAGCACTGGAGGGGCCCACCCACAT
GACTTTTCCATTGACCAGCTCTCAAGGGCGAATTCTGCAGATATCCATCACACTGGCGGCCGCTCGAGGT
TAACGAATTCTACCGGGTAGGGGAGGCGCTTTTCCCAAGGCAGTCTGGAGCATGCGCTTTAGCAGCCCCG
CTGGGCACTTGGCGCTACACAAGTGGCCTCTGGCCTCGCACACATTCCACATCCACCGGTAGGCGCCAAC
CGGCTCCGTTCTTTGGTGGCCCCTTCGCGCCACCTTCTACTCCTCCCCTAGTCAGGAAGTTCCCCCCCGC
CCCGCAGCTCGCGTCGTGCAGGACGTGACAAATGGAAGTAGCACGTCTCACTAGTCTCGTGCAGATGGAC
AGCACCGCTGAGCAATGGAAGCGGGTAGGCCTTTGGGGCAGCGGCCAATAGCAGCTTTGCTCCTTCGCTT
TCTGGGCTCAGAGGCTGGGAAGGGGTGGGTCCGGGGGCGGGCTCAGGGGCGGGCTCAGGGGCGGGGCGGG
CGCCCGAAGGTCCTCCGGAGGCCCGGCATTCTGCACGCTTCAAAAGCGCACGTCTGCCGCGCTGTTCTCC
TCTTCCTCATCTCCGGGCCTTTCGACCTGCAGCCCAAGCTTACCATGGCCAAGCCTTTGTCTCAAGAAGA
ATCCACCCTCATTGAAAGAGCAACGGCTACAATCAACAGCATCCCCATCTCTGAAGACTACAGCGTCGCC
AGCGCAGCTCTCTCTAGCGACGGCCGCATCTTCACTGGTGTCAATGTATATCATTTTACTGGGGGACCTT
GTGCAGAACTCGTGGTGCTGGGCACTGCTGCTGCTGCGGCAGCTGGCAACCTGACTTGTATCGTCGCGAT
CGGAAATGAGAACAGGGGCATCTTGAGCCCCTGCGGACGGTGCCGACAGGTGCTTCTCGATCTGCATCCT
GGGATCAAAGCCATAGTGAAGGACAGTGATGGACAGCCGACGGCAGTTGGGATTCGTGAATTGCTGCCCT
CTGGTTATGTGTGGGAGGGCTAATCGATAAAATAAAAGATTTTATTTAGTCTCCAGAAAAAGGGGGGAAT
GAAAGACCCCACCTGTAGGTTTGGCAAGCTAGAGAACCATCAGATGTTTCCAGGGTGCCCCAAGGACCTG
AAATGACCCTGTGCCTTATTTGAACTAACCAATCAGTTCGCTTCTCGCTTCTGTTCGCGCGCTTCTGCTC
CCCGAGCTCAATAAAAGAGCCCACAACCCCTCACTCGGCGCGCCAGTCCTCCGATAGACTGCGTCGCCCG
GGTACCCGTGTATCCAATAAACCCTCTTGCAGTTGCATCCGACTTGTGGTCTCGCTGTTCCTTGGGAGGG
TCTCCTCTGAGTGATTGACTACCCGTCAGCGGGGGTCTTTCATGGGTAACAGTTTCTTGAAGTTGGAGAA
CAACATTCTGAGGGTAGGAGTCGAATATTAAGTAATCCTGACTCAATTAGCCACTGTTTTGAATCCACAT
ACTCCAATACTCCTGAAATAGTTCATTATGGACAGCGCAGAAAGAGCTGGGGAGAATTGTGAAATTGTTA
TCCGCTCACAATTCCACACAACATACGAGCCGGAAGCATAAAGTGTAAAGCCTGGGGTGCCTAATGAGTG
AGCTAACTCACATTAATTGCGTTGCGCTCACTGCCCGCTTTCCAGTCGGGAAACCTGTCGTGCCAGCTGC
ATTAATGAATCGGCCAACGCGCGGGGAGAGGCGGTTTGCGTATTGGGCGCTCTTCCGCTTCCTCGCTCAC
TGACTCGCTGCGCTCGGTCGTTCGGCTGCGGCGAGCGGTATCAGCTCACTCAAAGGCGGTAATACGGTTA
TCCACAGAATCAGGGGATAACGCAGGAAAGAACATGTGAGCAAAAGGCCAGCAAAAGGCCAGGAACCGTA
AAAAGGCCGCGTTGCTGGCGTTTTTCCATAGGCTCCGCCCCCCTGACGAGCATCACAAAAATCGACGCTC
AAGTCAGAGGTGGCGAAACCCGACAGGACTATAAAGATACCAGGCGTTTCCCCCTGGAAGCTCCCTCGTG
CGCTCTCCTGTTCCGACCCTGCCGCTTACCGGATACCTGTCCGCCTTTCTCCCTTCGGGAAGCGTGGCGC
TTTCTCATAGCTCACGCTGTAGGTATCTCAGTTCGGTGTAGGTCGTTCGCTCCAAGCTGGGCTGTGTGCA
CGAACCCCCCGTTCAGCCCGACCGCTGCGCCTTATCCGGTAACTATCGTCTTGAGTCCAACCCGGTAAGA
CACGACTTATCGCCACTGGCAGCAGCCACTGGTAACAGGATTAGCAGAGCGAGGTATGTAGGCGGTGCTA
CAGAGTTCTTGAAGTGGTGGCCTAACTACGGCTACACTAGAAGAACAGTATTTGGTATCTGCGCTCTGCT
GAAGCCAGTTACCTTCGGAAAAAGAGTTGGTAGCTCTTGATCCGGCAAACAAACCACCGCTGGTAGCGGT
GGTTTTTTTGTTTGCAAGCAGCAGATTACGCGCAGAAAAAAAGGATCTCAAGAAGATCCTTTGATCTTTT
CTACGGGGTCTGACGCTCAGTGGAACGAAAACTCACGTTAAGGGATTTTGGTCATGAGATTATCAAAAAG
GATCTTCACCTAGATCCTTTTAAATTAAAAATGAAGTTTTAAATCAATCTAAAGTATATATGAGTAAACT
TGGTCTGACAGTTACCAATGCTTAATCAGTGAGGCACCTATCTCAGCGATCTGTCTATTTCGTTCATCCA
TAGTTGCCTGACTCCCCGTCGTGTAGATAACTACGATACGGGAGGGCTTACCATCTGGCCCCAGTGCTGC
AATGATACCGCGAGACCCACGCTCACCGGCTCCAGATTTATCAGCAATAAACCAGCCAGCCGGAAGGGCC
GAGCGCAGAAGTGGTCCTGCAACTTTATCCGCCTCCATCCAGTCTATTAATTGTTGCCGGGAAGCTAGAG
TAAGTAGTTCGCCAGTTAATAGTTTGCGCAACGTTGTTGCCATTGCTACAGGCATCGTGGTGTCACGCTC
GTCGTTTGGTATGGCTTCATTCAGCTCCGGTTCCCAACGATCAAGGCGAGTTACATGATCCCCCATGTTG
TGCAAAAAAGCGGTTAGCTCCTTCGGTCCTCCGATCGTTGTCAGAAGTAAGTTGGCCGCAGTGTTATCAC
TCATGGTTATGGCAGCACTGCATAATTCTCTTACTGTCATGCCATCCGTAAGATGCTTTTCTGTGACTGG
TGAGTACTCAACCAAGTCATTCTGAGAATAGTGTATGCGGCGACCGAGTTGCTCTTGCCCGGCGTCAATA
CGGGATAATACCGCGCCACATAGCAGAACTTTAAAAGTGCTCATCATTGGAAAACGTTCTTCGGGGCGAA
AACTCTCAAGGATCTTACCGCTGTTGAGATCCAGTTCGATGTAACCCACTCGTGCACCCAACTGATCTTC
AGCATCTTTTACTTTCACCAGCGTTTCTGGGTGAGCAAAAACAGGAAGGCAAAATGCCGCAAAAAAGGGA
ATAAGGGCGACACGGAAATGTTGAATACTCATACTCTTCCTTTTTCAATATTATTGAAGCATTTATCAGG
GTTATTGTCTCATGAGCGGATACATATTTGAATGTATTTAGAAAAATAAACAAATAGGGGTTCCGCGCAC
ATTTCCCCGAAAAGTGCCACCTGACGTCTAAGAAACCATTATTATCATGACATTAACCTATAAAAATAGG
CGTATCACGAGGCCCTTTCGTCTCGCGCGTTTCGGTGATGACGGTGAAAACCTCTGACACATGCAGCTCC
CGGAGACGGTCACAGCTTGTCTGTAAGCGGATGCCGGGAGCAGACAAGCCCGTCAGGGCGCGTCAGCGGG
TGTTGGCGGGTGTCGGGGCTGGCTTAACTATGCGGCATCAGAGCAGATTGTACTGAGAGTGCACCATATG
CGGTGTGAAATACCGCACAGATGCGTAAGGAGAAAATACCGCATCAGGCGCCATTCGCCATTCAGGCTGC
GCAACTGTTGGGAAGGGCGATCGGTGCGGGCCTCTTCGCTATTACGCCAGCTGGCGAAAGGGGGATGTGC
TGCAAGGCGATTAAGTTGGGTAACGCCAGGGTTTTCCCAGTCACGACGTTGTAAAACGACGGCGCAAGGA
ATGGTGCATGCAAGGAGATGGCGCCCAACAGTCCCCCGGCCACGGGGCCTGCCACCATACCCACGCCGAA
ACAAGCGCTCATGAGCCCGAAGTGGCGAGCCCGATCTTCCCCATCGGTGATGTCGGCGATATAGGCGCCA
GCAACCGCACCTGTGGCGCCGGTGATGCCGGCCACGATGCGTCCGGCGTAGAGGCGATTAGTCCAATTTG
TTAAAGACAGGATATCAGTGGTCCAGGCTCTAGTTTTGACTCAACAATATCACCAGCTGAAGCCTATAGA
GTACGAGCCATAGATAAAATAAAAGATTTTATTTAGTCTCCAGAAAAAGGGGGG
