>Addgene plasmid #130795 | pMSCVbsd-PPARD-L429A | depositor partial sequence | sequence record 250306 | PPARD L429A
ATGGAGCAGCCACAGGAGGAAGCCCCTGAGGTCCGGGAAGAGGAGGAGAAAGAGGAAGTGGCAGAGGCAG
AAGGAGCCCCAGAGCTCAATGGGGGACCACAGCATGCACTTCCTTCCAGCAGCTACACAGACCTCTCCCG
GAGCTCCTCGCCACCCTCACTGCTGGACCAACTGCAGATGGGCTGTGACGGGGCCTCATGCGGCAGCCTC
AACATGGAGTGCCGGGTGTGCGGGGACAAGGCATCGGGCTTCCACTACGGTGTTCATGCATGTGAGGGGT
GCAAGGGCTTCTTCCGTCGTACGATCCGCATGAAGCTGGAGTACGAGAAGTGTGAGCGCAGCTGCAAGAT
TCAGAAGAAGAACCGCAACAAGTGCCAGTACTGCCGCTTCCAGAAGTGCCTGGCACTGGGCATGTCACAC
AACGCTATCCGTTTTGGTCGGATGCCGGAGGCTGAGAAGAGGAAGCTGGTGGCAGGGCTGACTGCAAACG
AGGGGAGCCAGTACAACCCACAGGTGGCCGACCTGAAGGCCTTCTCCAAGCACATCTACAATGCCTACCT
GAAAAACTTCAACATGACCAAAAAGAAGGCCCGCAGCATCCTCACCGGCAAAGCCAGCCACACGGCGCCC
TTTGTGATCCACGACATCGAGACATTGTGGCAGGCAGAGAAGGGGCTGGTGTGGAAGCAGTTGGTGAATG
GCCTGCCTCCCTACAAGGAGATCAGCGTGCACGTCTTCTACCGCTGCCAGTGCACCACAGTGGAGACCGT
GCGGGAGCTCACTGAGTTCGCCAAGAGCATCCCCAGCTTCAGCAGCCTCTTCCTCAACGACCAGGTTACC
CTTCTCAAGTATGGCGTGCACGAGGCCATCTTCGCCATGCTGGCCTCTATCGTCAACAAGGACGGGCTGC
TGGTAGCCAACGGCAGTGGCTTTGTCACCCGTGAGTTCCTGCGCAGCCTCCGCAAACCCTTCAGTGATAT
CATTGAGCCTAAGTTTGAATTTGCTGTCAAGTTCAACGCCCTGGAACTTGATGACAGTGACCTGGCCCTA
TTCATTGCGGCCATCATTCTGTGTGGAGACCGGCCAGGCCTCATGAACGTTCCACGGGTGGAGGCTATCC
AGGACACCATCCTGCGTGCCCTCGAATTCCACCTGCAGGCCAACCACCCTGATGCCCAGTACCTCTTCCC
CAAGCTGCTGCAGAAGATGGCTGACCTGCGGCAACTGGTCACCGAGCACGCCCAGATGATGCAGCGGATC
AAGAAGACCGAAACCGAGACCTCGGCCCACCCTCTGCTCCAGGAGATCTACAAGGACATGTACTAA
